Addgene plasmid #121162: GFP-HuR
Purpose: Mammalian expression of GFP tagged HuR
Depositing lab: Christine Mayr. Depositing organization: Memorial Sloan-Kettering Cancer Center. Publication: A Membraneless Organelle Associated with the Endoplasmic Reticulum Enables 3'UTR-Mediated Protein-Protein Interactions. Ma W, Mayr C. Cell. 2018 Oct 30. pii: S0092-8674(18)31315-1. doi: 10.1016/j.cell.2018.10.007. PubMed 30449617.
Backbone
  Vector backbone: pcDNA3.1
  Vector type: Mammalian Expression
  Selectable markers: Puromycin
Growth in bacteria
  Bacterial resistance: Ampicillin, 100 μg/mL
  Growth temperature: 37°C
  Growth strain: DH5alpha
  Copy number: Unknown
Gene/Insert
  Gene/Insert name: HuR (alt name: ELAVL1)
  Entrez Gene: ELAVL1 (a.k.a. ELAV1, HUR, Hua, MelG)
Terms and licenses: Academic/Nonprofit Terms; Industry Terms: Not Available to Industry
How to cite: GFP-HuR was a gift from Christine Mayr (Addgene plasmid # 121162 ; http://n2t.net/addgene:121162 ; RRID:Addgene_121162)
