[The description below was written by a language model from this plasmid's Addgene catalogue record and pLannotate feature annotations shown in this document.]
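Description:
GFP-HuR is a mammalian expression plasmid built on a pcDNA3.1 backbone that produces the human RNA-binding protein HuR (ELAVL1) fused to EGFP. In the annotated 6,825 nt sequence, the EGFP coding sequence lies immediately upstream of, and directly abutting, the ELAVL1 open reading frame, so the fluorescent tag sits at the N-terminus of HuR. The fusion is driven by the human cytomegalovirus immediate-early enhancer and promoter and terminated by the bovine growth hormone polyadenylation signal. A T7 promoter between the CMV promoter and the start of EGFP could support in vitro transcription or serve as a sequencing primer site. A short match annotated as a truncated HIV-1 5' LTR fragment at the CMV promoter boundary is only a few dozen bases long and does not indicate a lentiviral vector.

For propagation in E. coli the plasmid carries a high-copy ColE1/pUC-type origin and a β-lactamase gene with its own promoter, conferring ampicillin resistance. An f1 origin is also present, along with residual lac promoter/operator, lacI and bom fragments from the backbone. Selection in mammalian cells relies on a separate cassette in which the SV40 early promoter drives puromycin N-acetyltransferase, followed by an SV40 polyadenylation signal. A short leftover fragment of a bleomycin-family resistance gene lies just after PuroR and appears to be a remnant of an earlier marker.

HuR binds AU-rich and poly-U elements in mRNA 3'UTRs and stabilises its targets. This construct allows transient or puromycin-selected expression of a fluorescent HuR for visualising its localisation in live or fixed cells. The associated publication concerns 3'UTR-mediated protein-protein interactions and a membraneless organelle associated with the endoplasmic reticulum.
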