Features (pLannotate 1.2.2; 21 found; start..end, strand, type, name):
     28..80      -  misc_feature   bom (fragment): basis of mobility region from pBR322
    235..614     +  enhancer       CMV enhancer: human cytomegalovirus immediate early enhancer
    615..818     +  promoter       CMV promoter: human cytomegalovirus (CMV) immediate early promoter
    814..847     +  LTR            5' LTR (truncated) (fragment): truncated 5' long terminal repeat (LTR) from HIV-1
    863..881     +  promoter       T7 promoter: promoter for bacteriophage T7 RNA polymerase
    905..1621    +  CDS            EGFP: EGFP is a basic (constitutively fluorescent) green fluorescent protein published in 1996, derived from Aequorea victoria. It is reported to be a rapidly-maturing weak dimer with moderate acid sensitivity.
   1622..2596    +  CDS            ELAVL1: ELAV1_HUMAN - Also known as HUR. Experimental evidence at protein level: Swiss-Prot protein existence level 1. RNA-binding protein that binds to the 3'-UTR region of mRNAs and increases their stability (PubMed:14517288, PubMed:18285462, PubMed:31358969). Involved in embryonic stem cells (ESCs) differentiation: preferentially binds mRNAs that are not methylated by N6-methyladenosine (m6A), stabilizing them, promoting ESCs differentiation (By similarity). Binds to poly-U elements and AU-rich elements (AREs) in the 3'-UTR of target mRNAs (PubMed:8626503, PubMed:17632515, PubMed:18285462, PubMed:2
   2671..2895    +  polyA_signal   bGH poly(A) signal: bovine growth hormone polyadenylation signal
   2899..2920    +  promoter       SV40 promoter (fragment): SV40 enhancer and early promoter
   2941..3369    +  rep_origin     f1 ori (sequence partly withheld): f1 bacteriophage origin of replication; arrow indicates direction of (+) strand synthesis
   3383..3712    +  promoter       SV40 promoter: SV40 enhancer and early promoter
   3725..4324    +  CDS            PuroR: puromycin N-acetyltransferase; pac from Streptomyces alboniger; confers resistance to puromycin
   4345..4503    +  CDS            ble (fragment): BLE_KLEPN - Experimental evidence at protein level: Swiss-Prot protein existence level 1. Binding protein with a strong affinity to the bleomycin family of antibiotics. Binds to CL990; an antimitotic-antibiotic compound. From Klebsiella pneumoniae.
   4498..4619    +  polyA_signal   SV40 poly(A) signal: SV40 polyadenylation signal
   4692..4708    -  protein_bind   lac operator: The lac repressor binds to the lac operator to inhibit transcription in E. coli. This inhibition can be relieved by adding lactose or isopropyl-β-D-thiogalactopyranoside (IPTG). lac repressor encoded by lacI
   4716..4746    -  promoter       lac promoter: promoter for the E. coli lac operon
   4761..4782    -  protein_bind   CAP binding site: CAP binding activates transcription in the presence of cAMP. E. coli catabolite activator protein
   4795..4887    -  CDS            lacI (fragment): lac repressor; lacI; The lac repressor binds to the lac operator to inhibit transcription in E. coli. This inhibition can be relieved by adding lactose or isopropyl-β-D-thiogalactopyranoside (IPTG).
   5070..5658    -  rep_origin     ori: high-copy-number ColE1/pMB1/pBR322/pUC origin of replication
   5829..6689    -  CDS            AmpR: β-lactamase; bla; confers resistance to ampicillin, carbenicillin, and related antibiotics
   6690..6794    -  promoter       AmpR promoter: bla
>Addgene plasmid #121162 | GFP-HuR | addgene full sequence | sequence record 234882 | Addgene NGS Result
GACGGATCGGGAGATCTCCCGATCCCCTATGGTGCACTCTCAGTACAATCTGCTCTGATGCCGCATAGTT
AAGCCAGTATCTGCTCCCTGCTTGTGTGTTGGAGGTCGCTGAGTAGTGCGCGAGCAAAATTTAAGCTACA
ACAAGGCAAGGCTTGACCGACAATTGCATGAAGAATCTGCTTAGGGTTAGGCGTTTTGCGCTGCTTCGCG
ATGTACGGGCCAGATATACGCGTTGACATTGATTATTGACTAGTTATTAATAGTAATCAATTACGGGGTC
ATTAGTTCATAGCCCATATATGGAGTTCCGCGTTACATAACTTACGGTAAATGGCCCGCCTGGCTGACCG
CCCAACGACCCCCGCCCATTGACGTCAATAATGACGTATGTTCCCATAGTAACGCCAATAGGGACTTTCC
ATTGACGTCAATGGGTGGAGTATTTACGGTAAACTGCCCACTTGGCAGTACATCAAGTGTATCATATGCC
AAGTACGCCCCCTATTGACGTCAATGACGGTAAATGGCCCGCCTGGCATTATGCCCAGTACATGACCTTA
TGGGACTTTCCTACTTGGCAGTACATCTACGTATTAGTCATCGCTATTACCATGGTGATGCGGTTTTGGC
AGTACATCAATGGGCGTGGATAGCGGTTTGACTCACGGGGATTTCCAAGTCTCCACCCCATTGACGTCAA
TGGGAGTTTGTTTTGGCACCAAAATCAACGGGACTTTCCAAAATGTCGTAACAACTCCGCCCCATTGACG
CAAATGGGCGGTAGGCGTGTACGGTGGGAGGTCTATATAAGCAGAGCTCTCTGGCTAACTAGAGAACCCA
CTGCTTACTGGCTTATCGAAATTAATACGACTCACTATAGGGAGACCCAAGCTGGCTAGCAACCATGGTG
AGCAAGGGCGAGGAGCTGTTCACCGGGGTGGTGCCCATCCTGGTCGAGCTGGACGGCGACGTAAACGGCC
ACAAGTTCAGCGTGTCTGGCGAGGGCGAGGGCGATGCCACCTACGGCAAGCTGACCCTGAAGTTCATCTG
CACCACCGGCAAGCTGCCCGTGCCCTGGCCCACCCTCGTGACCACCCTGACCTACGGCGTGCAGTGCTTC
AGCCGCTACCCCGACCACATGAAGCAGCACGACTTCTTCAAGTCCGCCATGCCCGAAGGCTACGTCCAGG
AGCGCACCATCTTCTTCAAGGACGACGGCAACTACAAGACCCGCGCCGAGGTGAAGTTCGAGGGCGACAC
CCTGGTGAACCGCATCGAGCTGAAGGGCATCGACTTCAAGGAGGACGGCAACATCCTGGGGCACAAGCTG
GAGTACAACTACAACAGCCACAACGTCTATATCATGGCCGACAAGCAGAAGAACGGCATCAAGGCGAACT
TCAAGATCCGCCACAACATCGAGGACGGCAGCGTGCAGCTCGCCGACCACTACCAGCAGAACACCCCCAT
CGGCGACGGCCCCGTGCTGCTGCCCGACAACCACTACCTGAGCACCCAGTCCGCCCTGAGCAAAGACCCC
AACGAGAAGCGCGATCACATGGTCCTGCTGGAGTTCGTGACCGCCGCCGGGATCACTCTCGGCATGGACG
AGCTGTACAAGTCTAATGGTTATGAAGACCACATGGCCGAAGACTGCAGGGGTGACATCGGGAGAACGAA
TTTGATCGTCAACTACCTCCCTCAGAACATGACCCAGGATGAGTTACGAAGCCTGTTCAGCAGCATTGGT
GAAGTTGAATCTGCAAAACTTATTCGGGATAAAGTAGCAGGACACAGCTTGGGCTATGGCTTTGTGAACT
ACGTGACCGCGAAGGATGCAGAGAGAGCGATCAACACGCTGAACGGCTTGAGGCTCCAGTCAAAAACCAT
TAAGGTGTCGTATGCTCGCCCGAGCTCAGAGGTGATCAAAGACGCCAACTTGTACATCAGCGGGCTCCCG
CGGACCATGACCCAGAAGGACGTAGAAGACATGTTCTCTCGGTTTGGGCGGATCATCAACTCGCGGGTCC
TCGTGGATCAGACTACAGGTTTGTCCAGAGGGGTTGCGTTTATCCGGTTTGACAAACGGTCGGAGGCAGA
AGAGGCAATTACCAGTTTCAATGGTCATAAACCCCCAGGTTCCTCTGAGCCCATCACAGTGAAGTTTGCA
GCCAACCCCAACCAGAACAAAAACGTGGCACTCCTCTCGCAGCTGTACCACTCGCCAGCGCGACGGTTCG
GAGGCCCCGTTCACCACCAGGCGCAGAGATTCAGGTTCTCCCCCATGGGCGTCGATCACATGAGCGGGCT
CTCTGGCGTCAACGTGCCAGGAAACGCCTCCTCCGGCTGGTGCATTTTCATCTACAACCTGGGGCAGGAT
GCCGACGAGGGGATCCTCTGGCAGATGTTTGGGCCGTTTGGTGCCGTCACCAATGTGAAAGTGATCCGCG
ACTTCAACACCAACAAGTGCAAAGGGTTTGGCTTTGTGACCATGACAAACTATGAAGAAGCCGCGATGGC
CATAGCCAGCCTGAACGGCTACCGCCTGGGGGACAAAATCTTACAGGTTTCCTTCAAAACCAACAAGTCC
CACAAATAACTGCAGATATCCAGCACAGTGGCGGCCGCTCGAGTCTAGAGGGCCCGTTTAAACCCGCTGA
TCAGCCTCGACTGTGCCTTCTAGTTGCCAGCCATCTGTTGTTTGCCCCTCCCCCGTGCCTTCCTTGACCC
TGGAAGGTGCCACTCCCACTGTCCTTTCCTAATAAAATGAGGAAATTGCATCGCATTGTCTGAGTAGGTG
TCATTCTATTCTGGGGGGTGGGGTGGGGCAGGACAGCAAGGGGGAGGATTGGGAAGACAATAGCAGGCAT
GCTGGGGATGCGGTGGGCTCTATGGCTTCTGAGGCGGAAAGAACCAGCTGGGGCTCTAGGGGGTATCCCC
[124 nt withheld, positions 2941-3064]
C
[91 nt withheld, positions 3066-3156]
A
[49 nt withheld, positions 3158-3206]
CCTTTGACGTTGGAGTCCACGTTCTTT
[37 nt withheld, positions 3234-3270]
ACCCTATCTCGGTCTATTCTTTTGATTTATAAGGGATTTTGCCGATTTCGGCCTATTGGTTAAAAAATGA
GCTGATTTAACAAAAATTTAACGCGAATTAATTCTGTGGAATGTGTGTCAGTTAGGGTGTGGAAAGTCCC
CAGGCTCCCCAGCAGGCAGAAGTATGCAAAGCATGCATCTCAATTAGTCAGCAACCAGGTGTGGAAAGTC
CCCAGGCTCCCCAGCAGGCAGAAGTATGCAAAGCATGCATCTCAATTAGTCAGCAACCATAGTCCCGCCC
CTAACTCCGCCCATCCCGCCCCTAACTCCGCCCAGTTCCGCCCATTCTCCGCCCCATGGCTGACTAATTT
TTTTTATTTATGCAGAGGCCGAGGCCGCCTCTGCCTCTGAGCTATTCCAGAAGTAGTGAGGAGGCTTTTT
TGGAGGCCTAGGCTTTTGCAAAAAGCTCCCAACCATGACCGAGTACAAGCCCACGGTGCGCCTCGCCACC
CGCGACGACGTCCCCAGGGCCGTACGCACCCTCGCCGCCGCGTTCGCCGACTACCCCGCCACGCGCCACA
CCGTCGATCCGGACCGCCACATCGAGCGGGTCACCGAGCTGCAAGAACTCTTCCTCACGCGCGTCGGGCT
CGACATCGGCAAGGTGTGGGTCGCGGACGACGGCGCCGCGGTGGCGGTCTGGACCACGCCGGAGAGCGTC
GAAGCGGGGGCGGTGTTCGCCGAGATCGGCCCGCGCATGGCCGAGTTGAGCGGTTCCCGGCTGGCCGCGC
AGCAACAGATGGAAGGCCTCCTGGCGCCGCACCGGCCCAAGGAGCCCGCGTGGTTCCTGGCCACCGTCGG
CGTCTCGCCCGACCACCAGGGCAAGGGTCTGGGCAGCGCCGTCGTGCTCCCCGGAGTGGAGGCGGCCGAG
CGCGCCGGGGTGCCCGCCTTCCTGGAGACCTCCGCGCCCCGCAACCTCCCCTTCTACGAGCGGCTCGGCT
TCACCGTCACCGCCGACGTCGAGGTGCCCGAAGGACCGCGCACCTGGTGCATGACCCGCAAGCCCGGTGC
CTGAGCGGGACTCTGGGGTTCGAAATGACCGACCAAGCGACGCCCAACCTGCCATCACGAGATTTCGATT
CCACCGCCGCCTTCTATGAAAGGTTGGGCTTCGGAATCGTTTTCCGGGACGCCGGCTGGATGATCCTCCA
GCGCGGGGATCTCATGCTGGAGTTCTTCGCCCACCCCAACTTGTTTATTGCAGCTTATAATGGTTACAAA
TAAAGCAATAGCATCACAAATTTCACAAATAAAGCATTTTTTTCACTGCATTCTAGTTGTGGTTTGTCCA
AACTCATCAATGTATCTTATCATGTCTGTATACCGTCGACCTCTAGCTAGAGCTTGGCGTAATCATGGTC
ATAGCTGTTTCCTGTGTGAAATTGTTATCCGCTCACAATTCCACACAACATACGAGCCGGAAGCATAAAG
TGTAAAGCCTGGGGTGCCTAATGAGTGAGCTAACTCACATTAATTGCGTTGCGCTCACTGCCCGCTTTCC
AGTCGGGAAACCTGTCGTGCCAGCTGCATTAATGAATCGGCCAACGCGCGGGGAGAGGCGGTTTGCGTAT
TGGGCGCTCTTCCGCTTCCTCGCTCACTGACTCGCTGCGCTCGGTCGTTCGGCTGCGGCGAGCGGTATCA
GCTCACTCAAAGGCGGTAATACGGTTATCCACAGAATCAGGGGATAACGCAGGAAAGAACATGTGAGCAA
AAGGCCAGCAAAAGGCCAGGAACCGTAAAAAGGCCGCGTTGCTGGCGTTTTTCCATAGGCTCCGCCCCCC
TGACGAGCATCACAAAAATCGACGCTCAAGTCAGAGGTGGCGAAACCCGACAGGACTATAAAGATACCAG
GCGTTTCCCCCTGGAAGCTCCCTCGTGCGCTCTCCTGTTCCGACCCTGCCGCTTACCGGATACCTGTCCG
CCTTTCTCCCTTCGGGAAGCGTGGCGCTTTCTCATAGCTCACGCTGTAGGTATCTCAGTTCGGTGTAGGT
CGTTCGCTCCAAGCTGGGCTGTGTGCACGAACCCCCCGTTCAGCCCGACCGCTGCGCCTTATCCGGTAAC
TATCGTCTTGAGTCCAACCCGGTAAGACACGACTTATCGCCACTGGCAGCAGCCACTGGTAACAGGATTA
GCAGAGCGAGGTATGTAGGCGGTGCTACAGAGTTCTTGAAGTGGTGGCCTAACTACGGCTACACTAGAAG
AACAGTATTTGGTATCTGCGCTCTGCTGAAGCCAGTTACCTTCGGAAAAAGAGTTGGTAGCTCTTGATCC
GGCAAACAAACCACCGCTGGTAGCGGTGGTTTTTTTGTTTGCAAGCAGCAGATTACGCGCAGAAAAAAAG
GATCTCAAGAAGATCCTTTGATCTTTTCTACGGGGTCTGACGCTCAGTGGAACGAAAACTCACGTTAAGG
GATTTTGGTCATGAGATTATCAAAAAGGATCTTCACCTAGATCCTTTTAAATTAAAAATGAAGTTTTAAA
TCAATCTAAAGTATATATGAGTAAACTTGGTCTGACAGTTACCAATGCTTAATCAGTGAGGCACCTATCT
CAGCGATCTGTCTATTTCGTTCATCCATAGTTGCCTGACTCCCCGTCGTGTAGATAACTACGATACGGGA
GGGCTTACCATCTGGCCCCAGTGCTGCAATGATACCGCGAGACCCACGCTCACCGGCTCCAGATTTATCA
GCAATAAACCAGCCAGCCGGAAGGGCCGAGCGCAGAAGTGGTCCTGCAACTTTATCCGCCTCCATCCAGT
CTATTAATTGTTGCCGGGAAGCTAGAGTAAGTAGTTCGCCAGTTAATAGTTTGCGCAACGTTGTTGCCAT
TGCTACAGGCATCGTGGTGTCACGCTCGTCGTTTGGTATGGCTTCATTCAGCTCCGGTTCCCAACGATCA
AGGCGAGTTACATGATCCCCCATGTTGTGCAAAAAAGCGGTTAGCTCCTTCGGTCCTCCGATCGTTGTCA
GAAGTAAGTTGGCCGCAGTGTTATCACTCATGGTTATGGCAGCACTGCATAATTCTCTTACTGTCATGCC
ATCCGTAAGATGCTTTTCTGTGACTGGTGAGTACTCAACCAAGTCATTCTGAGAATAGTGTATGCGGCGA
CCGAGTTGCTCTTGCCCGGCGTCAATACGGGATAATACCGCGCCACATAGCAGAACTTTAAAAGTGCTCA
TCATTGGAAAACGTTCTTCGGGGCGAAAACTCTCAAGGATCTTACCGCTGTTGAGATCCAGTTCGATGTA
ACCCACTCGTGCACCCAACTGATCTTCAGCATCTTTTACTTTCACCAGCGTTTCTGGGTGAGCAAAAACA
GGAAGGCAAAATGCCGCAAAAAAGGGAATAAGGGCGACACGGAAATGTTGAATACTCATACTCTTCCTTT
TTCAATATTATTGAAGCATTTATCAGGGTTATTGTCTCATGAGCGGATACATATTTGAATGTATTTAGAA
AAATAAACAAATAGGGGTTCCGCGCACATTTCCCCGAAAAGTGCCACCTGACGTC
